>Addgene plasmid #79871 | pAAV-Ef1a-DIO_EGFP-GFE3 | addgene full sequence | sequence record 487562 | Addgene Long Read Sequencing Result
CCTGCAGGCAGCTGCGCGCTCGCTCGCTCACTGAGGCCGCCCGGGCGTCGGGCGACCTTTGGTCGCCCGG
CCTCAGTGAGCGAGCGAGCGCGCAGAGAGGGAGTGGCCAACTCCATCACTAGGGGTTCCTGCGGCCGCAC
GCGTAAGCTTTGCAAAGATGGATAAAGTTTTAAACAGAGAGGAATCTTTGCAGCTAATGGACCTTCTAGG
TCTTGAAAGGAGTGGGAATTGGCTCCGGTGCCCGTCAGTGGGCAGAGCGCACATCGCCCACAGTCCCCGA
GAAGTTGGGGGGAGGGGTCGGCAATTGAACCGGTGCCTAGAGAAGGTGGCGCGGGGTAAACTGGGAAAGT
GATGTCGTGTACTGGCTCCGCCTTTTTCCCGAGGGTGGGGGAGAACCGTATATAAGTGCAGTAGTCGCCG
TGAACGTTCTTTTTCGCAACGGGTTTGCCGCCAGAACACAGGTAAGTGCCGTGTGTGGTTCCCGCGGGCC
TGGCCTCTTTACGGGTTATGGCCCTTGCGTGCCTTGAATTACTTCCACCTGGCTGCAGTACGTGATTCTT
GATCCCGAGCTTCGGGTTGGAAGTGGGTGGGAGAGTTCGAGGCCTTGCGCTTAAGGAGCCCCTTCGCCTC
GTGCTTGAGTTGAGGCCTGGCCTGGGCGCTGGGGCCGCCGCGTGCGAATCTGGTGGCACCTTCGCGCCTG
TCTCGCTGCTTTCGATAAGTCTCTAGCCATTTAAAATTTTTGATGACCTGCTGCGACGCTTTTTTTCTGG
CAAGATAGTCTTGTAAATGCGGGCCAAGATCTGCACACTGGTATTTCGGTTTTTGGGGCCGCGGGCGGCG
ACGGGGCCCGTGCGTCCCAGCGCACATGTTCGGCGAGGCGGGGCCTGCGAGCGCGGCCACCGAGAATCGG
ACGGGGGTAGTCTCAAGCTGGCCGGCCTGCTCTGGTGCCTGGCCTCGCGCCGCCGTGTATCGCCCCGCCC
TGGGCGGCAAGGCTGGCCCGGTCGGCACCAGTTGCGTGAGCGGAAAGATGGCCGCTTCCCGGCCCTGCTG
CAGGGAGCTCAAAATGGAGGACGCGGCGCTCGGGAGAGCGGGCGGGTGAGTCACCCACACAAAGGAAAAG
GGCCTTTCCGTCCTCAGCCGTCGCTTCATGTGACTCCACGGAGTACCGGGCGCCGTCCAGGCACCTCGAT
TAGTTCTCGAGCTTTTGGAGTACGTCGTCTTTAGGTTGGGGGGAGGGGTTTTATGCGATGGAGTTTCCCC
ACACTGAGTGGGTGGAGACTGAAGTTAGGCCAGCTTGGCACTTGATGTAATTCTCCTTGGAATTTGCCCT
TTTTGAGTTTGGATCTTGGTTCATTCTCAAGCCTCAGACAGTGGTTCAAAGTTTTTTTCTTCCATTTCAG
GTGTCGTGAGGTACCGGATCCTCTAGAGTCGACTCCGGAATAACTTCGTATAGGATACTTTATACGAAGT
TATGCAGAATGGTAGCTGGATTGTAGCTGCTATTAGCAATATGAAACCTCTTAATAACTTCGTATAGCAT
ACATTATACGAAGTTATGGCGCGCCTTACTTGTACATTAAGACATAAAAATTTTTTGCTTGAACGTAATG
ACTGTGCAGCACATGGGACATTTGTCAACTGCTTCCGCACACTGTTTACAAGTGACCAGATGTCCACAAG
GAACAAAAACTATAGCAATATTTCTATCCATACAGATTTTGCAAAGCTTCTCCTCTTGTAGGCGCCTTAG
GCTAGCAGCGTAATCTGGAACATCGTATGGGTAAGCGTAATCTGGAACATCGTATGGGTAAGCGTAATCT
GGAACATCGTATGGGTAAGATCTTGAACCGGTGCGGTAGTTGATGGAGATCGGGATCGGGTCCTGGTAGT
TCCAGTGGTCGATCGTGACGGCGTACACCGTGATGGTATAGTCGACACCAGGTTTCAGGCTGCTGATGGT
AGCAGTGGACTTGCTGCCAGGCACGGTGAATTCCTGGACAGGGCTATTGCCACCAGTTTCACCGTAGGTG
ATGCGGTAGTAGCGAACCATGACCTTGTACTTGCCCCAGCTGATCTGGATGCTGGTTGGTGATGCTTCCT
TGACTTCGAGCAATTGCGAACCTCCTCCTGATCCACCTCCAGAACCTCCACCAGAACCTCCACCGTACAG
CTCGTCCATGCCGAGAGTGATCCCGGCGGCGGTCACGAACTCCAGCAGGACCATGTGATCGCGCTTCTCG
TTGGGGTCTTTGCTCAGGGCGGACTGGGTGCTCAGGTAGTGGTTGTCGGGCAGCAGCACGGGGCCGTCGC
CGATGGGGGTGTTCTGCTGGTAGTGGTCGGCGAGCTGCACGCTGCCGTCCTCGATGTTGTGGCGGATCTT
GAAGTTCACCTTGATGCCGTTCTTCTGCTTGTCGGCCATGATATAGACGTTGTGGCTGTTGTAGTTGTAC
TCCAGCTTGTGCCCCAGGATGTTGCCGTCCTCCTTGAAGTCGATGCCCTTCAGCTCGATGCGGTTCACCA
GGGTGTCGCCCTCGAACTTCACCTCGGCGCGGGTCTTGTAGTTGCCGTCGTCCTTGAAGAAGATGGTGCG
CTCCTGGACGTAGCCTTCGGGCATGGCGGACTTGAAGAAGTCGTGCTGCTTCATGTGGTCGGGGTAGCGG
CTGAAGCACTGCACGCCGTAGGTCAGGGTGGTCACGAGGGTGGGCCAGGGCACGGGCAGCTTGCCGGTGG
TGCAGATGAACTTCAGGGTCAGCTTGCCGTAGGTGGCATCGCCCTCGCCCTCGCCGGACACGCTGAACTT
GTGGCCGTTTACGTCGCCGTCCAGCTCGACCAGGATGGGCACCACCCCGGTGAACAGCTCCTCGCCCTTG
CTCACCCCCATATGCCTAGCATAACTTCGTATAAAGTATCCTATACGAAGTTATTTGCCTTAACCCAGAA
ATTATCACTGTTATTCTTTAGAATGGTGCAAAGAATAACTTCGTATAATGTATGCTATACGAAGTTATGA
ATTCGATATCAAGCTTATCGATAATCAACCTCTGGATTACAAAATTTGTGAAAGATTGACTGGTATTCTT
AACTATGTTGCTCCTTTTACGCTATGTGGATACGCTGCTTTAATGCCTTTGTATCATGCTATTGCTTCCC
GTATGGCTTTCATTTTCTCCTCCTTGTATAAATCCTGGTTGCTGTCTCTTTATGAGGAGTTGTGGCCCGT
TGTCAGGCAACGTGGCGTGGTGTGCACTGTGTTTGCTGACGCAACCCCCACTGGTTGGGGCATTGCCACC
ACCTGTCAGCTCCTTTCCGGGACTTTCGCTTTCCCCCTCCCTATTGCCACGGCGGAACTCATCGCCGCCT
GCCTTGCCCGCTGCTGGACAGGGGCTCGGCTGTTGGGCACTGACAATTCCGTGGTGTTGTCGGGGAAATC
ATCGTCCTTTCCTTGGCTGCTCGCCTATGTTGCCACCTGGATTCTGCGCGGGACGTCCTTCTGCTACGTC
CCTTCGGCCCTCAATCCAGCGGACCTTCCTTCCCGCGGCCTGCTGCCGGCTCTGCGGCCTCTTCCGCGTC
TTCGCCTTCGCCCTCAGACGAGTCGGATCTCCCTTTGGGCCGCCTCCCCGCATCGATACCGAGCGCTGCT
CGAGAGATCTACGGGTGGCATCCCTGTGACCCCTCCCCAGTGCCTCTCCTGGCCCTGGAAGTTGCCACTC
CAGTGCCCACCAGCCTTGTCCTAATAAAATTAAGTTGCATCATTTTGTCTGACTAGGTGTCCTTCTATAA
TATTATGGGGTGGAGGGGGGTGGTATGGAGCAAGGGGCAAGTTGGGAAGACAACCTGTAGGGCCTGCGGG
GTCTATTGGGAACCAAGCTGGAGTGCAGTGGCACAATCTTGGCTCACTGCAATCTCCGCCTCCTGGGTTC
AAGCGATTCTCCTGCCTCAGCCTCCCGAGTTGTTGGGATTCCAGGCATGCATGACCAGGCTCAGCTAATT
TTTGTTTTTTTGGTAGAGACGGGGTTTCACCATATTGGCCAGGCTGGTCTCCAACTCCTAATCTCAGGTG
ATCTACCCACCTTGGCCTCCCAAATTGCTGGGATTACAGGCGTGAACCACTGCTCCCTTCCCTGTCCTTC
TGATTTTGTAGGTAACCACGTGCGGACCGAGCGGCCGCAGGAACCCCTAGTGATGGAGTTGGCCACTCCC
TCTCTGCGCGCTCGCTCGCTCACTGAGGCCGGGCGACCAAAGGTCGCCCGACGCCCGGGCTTTGCCCGGG
CGGCCTCAGTGAGCGAGCGAGCGCGCAGCTGCCTGCAGGGGCGCCTGATGCGGTATTTTCTCCTTACGCA
TCTGTGCGGTATTTCACACCGCATA
[95 nt withheld, positions 4366-4460]
T
[46 nt withheld, positions 4462-4507]
C
[141 nt withheld, positions 4509-4649]
CCTTTGACGTTGGAGTCCACGTTCTTT
[37 nt withheld, positions 4677-4713]
ACTCTATCTCGGGCTATTCTTTTGATTTATAAGGGATTTTGCCGATTTCGGTCTATTGGTTAAAAAATGA
GCTGATTTAACAAAAATTTAACGCGAATTTTAACAAAATATTAACGTTTACAATTTTATGGTGCACTCTC
AGTACAATCTGCTCTGATGCCGCATAGTTAAGCCAGCCCCGACACCCGCCAACACCCGCTGACGCGCCCT
GACGGGCTTGTCTGCTCCCGGCATCCGCTTACAGACAAGCTGTGACCGTCTCCGGGAGCTGCATGTGTCA
GAGGTTTTCACCGTCATCACCGAAACGCGCGAGACGAAAGGGCCTCGTGATACGCCTATTTTTATAGGTT
AATGTCATGATAATAATGGTTTCTTAGACGTCAGGTGGCACTTTTCGGGGAAATGTGCGCGGAACCCCTA
TTTGTTTATTTTTCTAAATACATTCAAATATGTATCCGCTCATGAGACAATAACCCTGATAAATGCTTCA
ATAATATTGAAAAAGGAAGAGTATGAGTATTCAACATTTCCGTGTCGCCCTTATTCCCTTTTTTGCGGCA
TTTTGCCTTCCTGTTTTTGCTCACCCAGAAACGCTGGTGAAAGTAAAAGATGCTGAAGATCAGTTGGGTG
CACGAGTGGGTTACATCGAACTGGATCTCAACAGCGGTAAGATCCTTGAGAGTTTTCGCCCCGAAGAACG
TTTTCCAATGATGAGCACTTTTAAAGTTCTGCTATGTGGCGCGGTATTATCCCGTATTGACGCCGGGCAA
GAGCAACTCGGTCGCCGCATACACTATTCTCAGAATGACTTGGTTGAGTACTCACCAGTCACAGAAAAGC
ATCTTACGGATGGCATGACAGTAAGAGAATTATGCAGTGCTGCCATAACCATGAGTGATAACACTGCGGC
CAACTTACTTCTGACAACGATCGGAGGACCGAAGGAGCTAACCGCTTTTTTGCACAACATGGGGGATCAT
GTAACTCGCCTTGATCGTTGGGAACCGGAGCTGAATGAAGCCATACCAAACGACGAGCGTGACACCACGA
TGCCTGTAGCAATGGCAACAACGTTGCGCAAACTATTAACTGGCGAACTACTTACTCTAGCTTCCCGGCA
ACAATTAATAGACTGGATGGAGGCGGATAAAGTTGCAGGACCACTTCTGCGCTCGGCCCTTCCGGCTGGC
TGGTTTATTGCTGATAAATCTGGAGCCGGTGAGCGTGGGTCTCGCGGTATCATTGCAGCACTGGGGCCAG
ATGGTAAGCCCTCCCGTATCGTAGTTATCTACACGACGGGGAGTCAGGCAACTATGGATGAACGAAATAG
ACAGATCGCTGAGATAGGTGCCTCACTGATTAAGCATTGGTAACTGTCAGACCAAGTTTACTCATATATA
CTTTAGATTGATTTAAAACTTCATTTTTAATTTAAAAGGATCTAGGTGAAGATCCTTTTTGATAATCTCA
TGACCAAAATCCCTTAACGTGAGTTTTCGTTCCACTGAGCGTCAGACCCCGTAGAAAAGATCAAAGGATC
TTCTTGAGATCCTTTTTTTCTGCGCGTAATCTGCTGCTTGCAAACAAAAAAACCACCGCTACCAGCGGTG
GTTTGTTTGCCGGATCAAGAGCTACCAACTCTTTTTCCGAAGGTAACTGGCTTCAGCAGAGCGCAGATAC
CAAATACTGTTCTTCTAGTGTAGCCGTAGTTAGGCCACCACTTCAAGAACTCTGTAGCACCGCCTACATA
CCTCGCTCTGCTAATCCTGTTACCAGTGGCTGCTGCCAGTGGCGATAAGTCGTGTCTTACCGGGTTGGAC
TCAAGACGATAGTTACCGGATAAGGCGCAGCGGTCGGGCTGAACGGGGGGTTCGTGCACACAGCCCAGCT
TGGAGCGAACGACCTACACCGAACTGAGATACCTACAGCGTGAGCTATGAGAAAGCGCCACGCTTCCCGA
AGGGAGAAAGGCGGACAGGTATCCGGTAAGCGGCAGGGTCGGAACAGGAGAGCGCACGAGGGAGCTTCCA
GGGGGAAACGCCTGGTATCTTTATAGTCCTGTCGGGTTTCGCCACCTCTGACTTGAGCGTCGATTTTTGT
GATGCTCGTCAGGGGGGCGGAGCCTATGGAAAAACGCCAGCAACGCGGCCTTTTTACGGTTCCTGGCCTT
TTGCTGGCCTTTTGCTCACATGT
Features (pLannotate 1.2.2; 28 found; start..end, strand, type, name):
     12..39      +  repeat_region  AAV2 ITR (fragment): inverted terminal repeat of adeno-associated virus serotype 2 inverted
     68..95      +  repeat_region  AAV2 ITR (fragment): inverted terminal repeat of adeno-associated virus serotype 2 inverted
    158..224     +  CDS            small t antigen (fragment): SV40 (simian virus 40) small t antigen
    231..1409    +  promoter       EF-1α promoter: strong constitutive promoter for human elongation factor EF-1α
   1416..1433    +  misc_feature   MCS (fragment): pUC18/19 multiple cloning site
   1440..1473    +  protein_bind   lox2272: Cre-mediated recombination occurs in the 8-bp core sequence (GGATACTT). lox2272 sites are compatible with each other, but incompatible with loxP or loxN sites (Lee and Saito, 1988). Cre recombinase
   1474..1523    -  intron         β-globin intron (fragment): internally truncated intron from human β-globin
   1524..1557    +  protein_bind   loxP: Cre-mediated recombination occurs in the 8-bp core sequence (GCATACAT). Cre recombinase
   1580..1750    -  CDS            BIRC8 (fragment): BIRC8_HUMAN - Also known as ILP2. Experimental evidence at protein level: Swiss-Prot protein existence level 1. Protects against apoptosis mediated by BAX. From Homo sapiens (Human).
   1757..1783    -  CDS            3xHA (fragment): three tandem HA epitope tags
   1794..1810    -  CDS            3xHA (fragment): three tandem HA epitope tags
   1821..1837    -  CDS            3xHA (fragment): three tandem HA epitope tags
   1904..2110    -  CDS            FINC_PLEWA (fragment): Experimental evidence at transcript level: Swiss-Prot protein existence level 2. Fibronectins bind cell surfaces and various compounds including collagen, fibrin, heparin, DNA, and actin. Fibronectins are involved in cell adhesion, cell motility, opsonization, wound healing, and maintenance of cell shape. May be involved in osteoblast compaction (By similarity). From Pleurodeles waltl (Iberian ribbed newt).
   2165..2875    -  CDS            EGFP: EGFP is a basic (constitutively fluorescent) green fluorescent protein published in 1996, derived from Aequorea victoria. It is reported to be a rapidly-maturing weak dimer with moderate acid sensitivity.
   2891..2924    -  protein_bind   lox2272: Cre-mediated recombination occurs in the 8-bp core sequence (GGATACTT). lox2272 sites are compatible with each other, but incompatible with loxP or loxN sites (Lee and Saito, 1988). Cre recombinase
   2925..2974    -  intron         β-globin intron (fragment): internally truncated intron from human β-globin
   2975..3008    -  protein_bind   loxP: Cre-mediated recombination occurs in the 8-bp core sequence (GCATACAT). Cre recombinase
   3009..3033    +  misc_feature   MCS (fragment): pBluescript multiple cloning site
   3033..3621    +  misc_feature   WPRE: woodchuck hepatitis virus posttranscriptional regulatory element
   3653..4129    +  polyA_signal   hGH poly(A) signal: human growth hormone polyadenylation signal
   4169..4309    +  repeat_region  AAV2 ITR: inverted terminal repeat of adeno-associated virus serotype 2 inverted
   4314..4365    -  misc_feature   bom (fragment): basis of mobility region from pBR322
   4384..4839    +  rep_origin     f1 ori (sequence partly withheld): f1 bacteriophage origin of replication; arrow indicates direction of (+) strand synthesis
   4840..4889    -  misc_feature   bom (fragment): basis of mobility region from pBR322
   4991..5026    -  CDS            rop (fragment): Rop protein, which maintains plasmids at low copy number; rop
   5121..5225    +  promoter       AmpR promoter: bla
   5226..6086    +  CDS            AmpR: β-lactamase; bla; confers resistance to ampicillin, carbenicillin, and related antibiotics
   6257..6845    +  rep_origin     ori: high-copy-number ColE1/pMB1/pBR322/pUC origin of replication
