>Addgene plasmid #79871 | pAAV-Ef1a-DIO_EGFP-GFE3 | analyzer sequence | sequence record 149709
CCTGCAGGCAGCTGCGCGCTCGCTCGCTCACTGAGGCCGCCCGGGCAAAGCCCGGGCGTCGGGCGACCTT
TGGTCGCCCGGCCTCAGTGAGCGAGCGAGCGCGCAGAGAGGGAGTGGCCAACTCCATCACTAGGGGTTCC
TGCGGCCGCACGCGTAAGCTTTGCAAAGATGGATAAAGTTTTAAACAGAGAGGAATCTTTGCAGCTAATG
GACCTTCTAGGTCTTGAAAGGAGTGGGAATTGGCTCCGGTGCCCGTCAGTGGGCAGAGCGCACATCGCCC
ACAGTCCCCGAGAAGTTGGGGGGAGGGGTCGGCAATTGAACCGGTGCCTAGAGAAGGTGGCGCGGGGTAA
ACTGGGAAAGTGATGTCGTGTACTGGCTCCGCCTTTTTCCCGAGGGTGGGGGAGAACCGTATATAAGTGC
AGTAGTCGCCGTGAACGTTCTTTTTCGCAACGGGTTTGCCGCCAGAACACAGGTAAGTGCCGTGTGTGGT
TCCCGCGGGCCTGGCCTCTTTACGGGTTATGGCCCTTGCGTGCCTTGAATTACTTCCACTGGCTGCAGTA
CGTGATTCTTGATCCCGAGCTTCGGGTTGGAAGTGGGTGGGAGAGTTCGAGGCCTTGCGCTTAAGGAGCC
CCTTCGCCTCGTGCTTGAGTTGAGGCCTGGCCTGGGCGCTGGGGCCGCCGCGTGCGAATCTGGTGGCACC
TTCGCGCCTGTCTCGCTGCTTTCGATAAGTCTCTAGCCATTTAAAATTTTTGATGACCTGCTGCGACGCT
TTTTTTCTGGCAAGATAGTCTTGTAAATGCGGGCCAAGATCTGCACACTGGTATTTCGGTTTTTGGGGCC
GCGGGCGGCGACGGGGCCCGTGCGTCCCAGCGCACATGTTCGGCGAGGCGGGGCCTGCGAGCGCGGCCAC
CGAGAATCGGACGGGGGTAGTCTCAAGCTGGCCGGCCTGCTCTGGTGCCTGGCCTCGCGCCGCCGTGTAT
CGCCCCGCCCTGGGCGGCAAGGCTGGCCCGGTCGGCACCAGTTGCGTGAGCGGAAAGATGGCCGCTTCCC
GGCCCTGCTGCAGGGAGCTCAAAATGGAGGACGCGGCGCTCGGGAGAGCGGGCGGGTGAGTCACCCACAC
AAAGGAAAAGGGCCTTTCCGTCCTCAGCCGTCGCTTCATGTGACTCCACGGAGTACCGGGCGCCGTCCAG
GCACCTCGATTAGTTCTCGAGCTTTTGGAGTACGTCGTCTTTAGGTTGGGGGGAGGGGTTTTATGCGATG
GAGTTTCCCCACACTGAGTGGGTGGAGACTGAAGTTAGGCCAGCTTGGCACTTGATGTAATTCTCCTTGG
AATTTGCCCTTTTTGAGTTTGGATCTTGGTTCATTCTCAAGCCTCAGACAGTGGTTCAAAGTTTTTTTCT
TCCATTTCAGGTGTCGTGAGGTACCGGATCCTCTAGAGTCGACTCCGGAATAACTTCGTATAGGATACTT
TATACGAAGTTATGCAGAATGGTAGCTGGATTGTAGCTGCTATTAGCAATATGAAACCTCTTAATAACTT
CGTATAGCATACATTATACGAAGTTATGGCGCGCCTTACTTGTACATTAAGACATAAAAATTTTTTGCTT
GAACGTAATGACTGTGCAGCACATGGGACATTTGTCAACTGCTTCCGCACACTGTTTACAAGTGACCAGA
TGTCCACAAGGAACAAAAACTATAGCAATATTTCTATCCATACAGATTTTGCAAAGCTTCTCCTCTTGTA
GGCGCCTTAGGCTAGCAGCGTAATCTGGAACATCGTATGGGTAAGCGTAATCTGGAACATCGTATGGGTA
AGCGTAATCTGGAACATCGTATGGGTAAGATCTTGAACCGGTGCGGTAGTTGATGGAGATCGGGATCGGG
TCCTGGTAGTTCCAGTGGTCGATCGTGACGGCGTACACCGTGATGGTATAGTCGACACCAGGTTTCAGGC
TGCTGATGGTAGCAGTGGACTTGCTGCCAGGCACGGTGAATTCCTGGACAGGGCTATTGCCACCAGTTTC
ACCGTAGGTGATGCGGTAGTAGCGAACCATGACCTTGTACTTGCCCCAGCTGATCTGGATGCTGGTTGGT
GATGCTTCCTTGACTTCGAGCAATTGCGAACCTCCTCCTGATCCACCTCCAGAACCTCCACCAGAACCTC
CACCGTACAGCTCGTCCATGCCGAGAGTGATCCCGGCGGCGGTCACGAACTCCAGCAGGACCATGTGATC
GCGCTTCTCGTTGGGGTCTTTGCTCAGGGCGGACTGGGTGCTCAGGTAGTGGTTGTCGGGCAGCAGCACG
GGGCCGTCGCCGATGGGGGTGTTCTGCTGGTAGTGGTCGGCGAGCTGCACGCTGCCGTCCTCGATGTTGT
GGCGGATCTTGAAGTTCACCTTGATGCCGTTCTTCTGCTTGTCGGCCATGATATAGACGTTGTGGCTGTT
GTAGTTGTACTCCAGCTTGTGCCCCAGGATGTTGCCGTCCTCCTTGAAGTCGATGCCCTTCAGCTCGATG
CGGTTCACCAGGGTGTCGCCCTCGAACTTCACCTCGGCGCGGGTCTTGTAGTTGCCGTCGTCCTTGAAGA
AGATGGTGCGCTCCTGGACGTAGCCTTCGGGCATGGCGGACTTGAAGAAGTCGTGCTGCTTCATGTGGTC
GGGGTAGCGGCTGAAGCACTGCACGCCGTAGGTCAGGGTGGTCACGAGGGTGGGCCAGGGCACGGGCAGC
TTGCCGGTGGTGCAGATGAACTTCAGGGTCAGCTTGCCGTAGGTGGCATCGCCCTCGCCCTCGCCGGACA
CGCTGAACTTGTGGCCGTTTACGTCGCCGTCCAGCTCGACCAGGATGGGCACCACCCCGGTGAACAGCTC
CTCGCCCTTGCTCACCCCCATATGCCTAGCATAACTTCGTATAAAGTATCCTATACGAAGTTATTTGCCT
TAACCCAGAAATTATCACTGTTATTCTTTAGAATGGTGCAAAGAATAACTTCGTATAATGTATGCTATAC
GAAGTTATGAATTCGATATCAAGCTTATCGATAATCAACCTCTGGATTACAAAATTTGTGAAAGATTGAC
TGGTATTCTTAACTATGTTGCTCCTTTTACGCTATGTGGATACGCTGCTTTAATGCCTTTGTATCATGCT
ATTGCTTCCCGTATGGCTTTCATTTTCTCCTCCTTGTATAAATCCTGGTTGCTGTCTCTTTATGAGGAGT
TGTGGCCCGTTGTCAGGCAACGTGGCGTGGTGTGCACTGTGTTTGCTGACGCAACCCCCACTGGTTGGGG
CATTGCCACCACCTGTCAGCTCCTTTCCGGGACTTTCGCTTTCCCCCTCCCTATTGCCACGGCGGAACTC
ATCGCCGCCTGCCTTGCCCGCTGCTGGACAGGGGCTCGGCTGTTGGGCACTGACAATTCCGTGGTGTTGT
CGGGGAAATCATCGTCCTTTCCTTGGCTGCTCGCCTATGTTGCCACCTGGATTCTGCGCGGGACGTCCTT
CTGCTACGTCCCTTCGGCCCTCAATCCAGCGGACCTTCCTTCCCGCGGCCTGCTGCCGGCTCTGCGGCCT
CTTCCGCGTCTTCGCCTTCGCCCTCAGACGAGTCGGATCTCCCTTTGGGCCGCCTCCCCGCATCGATACC
GAGCGCTGCTCGAGAGATCTACGGGTGGCATCCCTGTGACCCCTCCCCAGTGCCTCTCCTGGCCCTGGAA
GTTGCCACTCCAGTGCCCACCAGCCTTGTCCTAATAAAATTAAGTTGCATCATTTTGTCTGACTAGGTGT
CCTTCTATAATATTATGGGGTGGAGGGGGGTGGTATGGAGCAAGGGGCAAGTTGGGAAGACAACCTGTAG
GGCCTGCGGGGTCTATTGGGAACCAAGCTGGAGTGCAGTGGCACAATCTTGGCTCACTGCAATCTCCGCC
TCCTGGGTTCAAGCGATTCTCCTGCCTCAGCCTCCCGAGTTGTTGGGATTCCAGGCATGCATGACCAGGC
TCAGCTAATTTTTGTTTTTTTGGTAGAGACGGGGTTTCACCATATTGGCCAGGCTGGTCTCCAACTCCTA
ATCTCAGGTGATCTACCCACCTTGGCCTCCCAAATTGCTGGGATTACAGGCGTGAACCACTGCTCCCTTC
CCTGTCCTTCTGATTTTGTAGGTAACCACGTGCGGACCGAGCGGCCGCAGGAACCCCTAGTGATGGAGTT
GGCCACTCCCTCTCTGCGCGCTCGCTCGCTCACTGAGGCCGGGCGACCAAAGGTCGCCCGACGCCCGGGC
TTTGCCCGGGCGGCCTCAGTGAGCGAGCGAGCGCGCAGCTGCCTGCAGGGGCGCCTGATGCGGTATTTTC
TCCTTACGCATCTGTGCGGTATTTCACACCGCATA
[142 nt withheld, positions 4376-4517]
C
[141 nt withheld, positions 4519-4659]
CCTTTGACGTTGGAGTCCACGTTCTTT
[37 nt withheld, positions 4687-4723]
ACCCTATCTCGGGCTATTCTTTTGATTTATAAGGGATTTTGCCGATTTCGGCCTATTGGTTAAAAAATGA
GCTGATTTAACAAAAATTTAACGCGAATTTTAACAAAATATTAACGTTTACAATTTTATGGTGCACTCTC
AGTACAATCTGCTCTGATGCCGCATAGTTAAGCCAGCCCCGACACCCGCCAACACCCGCTGACGCGCCCT
GACGGGCTTGTCTGCTCCCGGCATCCGCTTACAGACAAGCTGTGACCGTCTCCGGGAGCTGCATGTGTCA
GAGGTTTTCACCGTCATCACCGAAACGCGCGAGACGAAAGGGCCTCGTGATACGCCTATTTTTATAGGTT
AATGTCATGATAATAATGGTTTCTTAGACGTCAGGTGGCACTTTTCGGGGAAATGTGCGCGGAACCCCTA
TTTGTTTATTTTTCTAAATACATTCAAATATGTATCCGCTCATGAGACAATAACCCTGATAAATGCTTCA
ATAATATTGAAAAAGGAAGAGTATGAGTATTCAACATTTCCGTGTCGCCCTTATTCCCTTTTTTGCGGCA
TTTTGCCTTCCTGTTTTTGCTCACCCAGAAACGCTGGTGAAAGTAAAAGATGCTGAAGATCAGTTGGGTG
CACGAGTGGGTTACATCGAACTGGATCTCAACAGCGGTAAGATCCTTGAGAGTTTTCGCCCCGAAGAACG
TTTTCCAATGATGAGCACTTTTAAAGTTCTGCTATGTGGCGCGGTATTATCCCGTATTGACGCCGGGCAA
GAGCAACTCGGTCGCCGCATACACTATTCTCAGAATGACTTGGTTGAGTACTCACCAGTCACAGAAAAGC
ATCTTACGGATGGCATGACAGTAAGAGAATTATGCAGTGCTGCCATAACCATGAGTGATAACACTGCGGC
CAACTTACTTCTGACAACGATCGGAGGACCGAAGGAGCTAACCGCTTTTTTGCACAACATGGGGGATCAT
GTAACTCGCCTTGATCGTTGGGAACCGGAGCTGAATGAAGCCATACCAAACGACGAGCGTGACACCACGA
TGCCTGTAGCAATGGCAACAACGTTGCGCAAACTATTAACTGGCGAACTACTTACTCTAGCTTCCCGGCA
ACAATTAATAGACTGGATGGAGGCGGATAAAGTTGCAGGACCACTTCTGCGCTCGGCCCTTCCGGCTGGC
TGGTTTATTGCTGATAAATCTGGAGCCGGTGAGCGTGGGTCTCGCGGTATCATTGCAGCACTGGGGCCAG
ATGGTAAGCCCTCCCGTATCGTAGTTATCTACACGACGGGGAGTCAGGCAACTATGGATGAACGAAATAG
ACAGATCGCTGAGATAGGTGCCTCACTGATTAAGCATTGGTAACTGTCAGACCAAGTTTACTCATATATA
CTTTAGATTGATTTAAAACTTCATTTTTAATTTAAAAGGATCTAGGTGAAGATCCTTTTTGATAATCTCA
TGACCAAAATCCCTTAACGTGAGTTTTCGTTCCACTGAGCGTCAGACCCCGTAGAAAAGATCAAAGGATC
TTCTTGAGATCCTTTTTTTCTGCGCGTAATCTGCTGCTTGCAAACAAAAAAACCACCGCTACCAGCGGTG
GTTTGTTTGCCGGATCAAGAGCTACCAACTCTTTTTCCGAAGGTAACTGGCTTCAGCAGAGCGCAGATAC
CAAATACTGTCCTTCTAGTGTAGCCGTAGTTAGGCCACCACTTCAAGAACTCTGTAGCACCGCCTACATA
CCTCGCTCTGCTAATCCTGTTACCAGTGGCTGCTGCCAGTGGCGATAAGTCGTGTCTTACCGGGTTGGAC
TCAAGACGATAGTTACCGGATAAGGCGCAGCGGTCGGGCTGAACGGGGGGTTCGTGCACACAGCCCAGCT
TGGAGCGAACGACCTACACCGAACTGAGATACCTACAGCGTGAGCTATGAGAAAGCGCCACGCTTCCCGA
AGGGAGAAAGGCGGACAGGTATCCGGTAAGCGGCAGGGTCGGAACAGGAGAGCGCACGAGGGAGCTTCCA
GGGGGAAACGCCTGGTATCTTTATAGTCCTGTCGGGTTTCGCCACCTCTGACTTGAGCGTCGATTTTTGT
GATGCTCGTCAGGGGGGCGGAGCCTATGGAAAAACGCCAGCAACGCGGCCTTTTTACGGTTCCTGGCCTT
TTGCTGGCCTTTTGCTCACATGT
Features (pLannotate 1.2.2; 29 found; start..end, strand, type, name):
      1..141     -  repeat_region  AAV2 ITR: inverted terminal repeat of adeno-associated virus serotype 2 inverted
    169..235     +  CDS            small t antigen (fragment): SV40 (simian virus 40) small t antigen
    261..472     +  promoter       EF-1α core promoter: core promoter for human elongation factor EF-1α
    473..581     +  intron         EF-1α intron A (fragment): intron upstream of the start codon of human EF-1α
   1207..1410    +  intron         EF-1α intron A: truncated intron upstream of the start codon of human EF-1α
   1426..1443    +  misc_feature   MCS (fragment): pUC18/19 multiple cloning site
   1450..1483    +  protein_bind   lox2272: Cre-mediated recombination occurs in the 8-bp core sequence (GGATACTT). lox2272 sites are compatible with each other, but incompatible with loxP or loxN sites (Lee and Saito, 1988). Cre recombinase
   1484..1533    -  intron         β-globin intron (fragment): internally truncated intron from human β-globin
   1534..1567    +  protein_bind   loxP: Cre-mediated recombination occurs in the 8-bp core sequence (GCATACAT). Cre recombinase
   1590..1760    -  CDS            BIRC8 (fragment): BIRC8_HUMAN - Also known as ILP2. Experimental evidence at protein level: Swiss-Prot protein existence level 1. Protects against apoptosis mediated by BAX. From Homo sapiens (Human).
   1767..1793    -  CDS            3xHA (fragment): three tandem HA epitope tags
   1804..1820    -  CDS            3xHA (fragment): three tandem HA epitope tags
   1831..1847    -  CDS            3xHA (fragment): three tandem HA epitope tags
   1914..2120    -  CDS            FINC_PLEWA (fragment): Experimental evidence at transcript level: Swiss-Prot protein existence level 2. Fibronectins bind cell surfaces and various compounds including collagen, fibrin, heparin, DNA, and actin. Fibronectins are involved in cell adhesion, cell motility, opsonization, wound healing, and maintenance of cell shape. May be involved in osteoblast compaction (By similarity). From Pleurodeles waltl (Iberian ribbed newt).
   2175..2885    -  CDS            EGFP: EGFP is a basic (constitutively fluorescent) green fluorescent protein published in 1996, derived from Aequorea victoria. It is reported to be a rapidly-maturing weak dimer with moderate acid sensitivity.
   2901..2934    -  protein_bind   lox2272: Cre-mediated recombination occurs in the 8-bp core sequence (GGATACTT). lox2272 sites are compatible with each other, but incompatible with loxP or loxN sites (Lee and Saito, 1988). Cre recombinase
   2935..2984    -  intron         β-globin intron (fragment): internally truncated intron from human β-globin
   2985..3018    -  protein_bind   loxP: Cre-mediated recombination occurs in the 8-bp core sequence (GCATACAT). Cre recombinase
   3019..3043    +  misc_feature   MCS (fragment): pBluescript multiple cloning site
   3043..3631    +  misc_feature   WPRE: woodchuck hepatitis virus posttranscriptional regulatory element
   3663..4139    +  polyA_signal   hGH poly(A) signal: human growth hormone polyadenylation signal
   4179..4319    +  repeat_region  AAV2 ITR: inverted terminal repeat of adeno-associated virus serotype 2 inverted
   4324..4375    -  misc_feature   bom (fragment): basis of mobility region from pBR322
   4394..4774    +  rep_origin     M13 ori (sequence partly withheld): M13 bacteriophage origin of replication; arrow indicates direction of (+) strand synthesis
   4850..4899    -  misc_feature   bom (fragment): basis of mobility region from pBR322
   5001..5036    -  CDS            rop (fragment): Rop protein, which maintains plasmids at low copy number; rop
   5131..5235    +  promoter       AmpR promoter: bla
   5236..6096    +  CDS            AmpR: β-lactamase; bla; confers resistance to ampicillin, carbenicillin, and related antibiotics
   6267..6855    +  rep_origin     ori: high-copy-number ColE1/pMB1/pBR322/pUC origin of replication
