[The description below was written by a language model from this plasmid's Addgene catalogue record and pLannotate feature annotations shown in this document.]
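Description:
pAAV-Ef1a-DIO_EGFP-GFE3 is an adeno-associated virus transfer plasmid of about 6.9 kb, used to package recombinant AAV that expresses the GFE3 fusion protein in mammalian cells only where Cre recombinase is present. The catalogue lists the backbone as pCAG, although the annotated layout is that of a typical pAAV vector. AAV2 inverted terminal repeats flank the expression cassette, and the bacterial portion carries a high-copy ColE1/pUC-type origin, an f1/M13 phage origin and an ampicillin resistance gene. In the long-read sequence the left ITR is detected only as short fragments, whereas the 6,916 nt reference record shows it intact. That 10 nt discrepancy may reflect the known difficulty of sequencing or maintaining ITRs, and fits with the use of a recombination-deficient growth strain.

The payload lies between the human EF-1α promoter, with its intron, and a WPRE followed by the human growth hormone polyadenylation signal. It is a double-floxed inverted open reading frame (DIO). The coding sequence is in antisense orientation and is bracketed by oppositely oriented lox2272 and loxP pairs, so Cre first inverts the cassette and then excises one site of each pair, locking it in the sense orientation for "Cre-on" expression. The insert encodes N-terminal EGFP, then a segment annotated by similarity to fibronectin, HA epitope tags and a C-terminal fragment resembling an IAP-family (BIRC8-like) protein. The insert is listed as rat and synthetic in origin. These annotations are consistent with a fibronectin-scaffold binder joined to an E3 ligase domain, though the record does not name the binder's target. The associated publication describes an E3-ligase-based method for ablating inhibitory synapses, which this vector would restrict to Cre-defined cell populations marked by green fluorescence.
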