Addgene plasmid #79871: pAAV-Ef1a-DIO_EGFP-GFE3
Purpose: For generating adeno-associated virus to express GFE3 under the EF1a promoter in a 'Cre-on' dependent manner.
Depositing lab: Don Arnold. Publication: An E3-ligase-based method for ablating inhibitory synapses. Gross GG, Straub C, Perez-Sanchez J, Dempsey WP, Junge JA, Roberts RW, Trinh LA, Fraser SE, De Koninck Y, De Koninck P, Sabatini BL, Arnold DB. Nat Methods. 2016 Jun 6. doi: 10.1038/nmeth.3894. PubMed 27271196.
Backbone
  Vector backbone: pCAG
  Backbone size w/o insert (bp): 5607
  Total vector size (bp): 6916
  Vector type: Mammalian Expression, AAV, Cre/Lox, Synthetic Biology
Growth in bacteria
  Bacterial resistance: Ampicillin, 100 μg/mL
  Growth temperature: 37°C
  Growth strain: NEB Stable
  Copy number: Unknown
Gene/Insert
  Gene/Insert name: GFP-GFE3
  Species: R. norvegicus (rat), Synthetic
  Insert size (bp): 1305
  Promoter: EF1a
  Tag / fusion protein: GFP (N terminal on insert); HA
  Cloning method: Restriction Enzyme; 5′ cloning site NdeI (not destroyed); 3′ cloning site BsrGI (not destroyed)
  Sequencing primers: 5′ TCAAGCCTCAGACAGTGGTTC; 3′ GTAATCCAGAGGTTGATTATCG
Terms and licenses: Academic/Nonprofit Terms; Industry Terms: Not Available to Industry
How to cite: pAAV-Ef1a-DIO_EGFP-GFE3 was a gift from Don Arnold (Addgene plasmid # 79871 ; http://n2t.net/addgene:79871 ; RRID:Addgene_79871) For viral preps, please replace (Addgene plasmid # 79871) in the above sentence with: (Addgene viral prep # 79871-AAV1)
