>Addgene plasmid #79871 | pAAV-Ef1a-DIO_EGFP-GFE3 | addgene partial sequence | sequence record 152879 | EF1a-F 5'-TCAAGCCTCAGACAGTGGTTC-3'
TGTCGTGAGGTCCGGATCCTCTAGAGTCGACTCCGGAATAACTTCGTATAGGATACTTTATACGAAGTTA
TGCAGAATGGTAGCTGGATTGTAGCTGCTATTAGCAATATGAAACCTCTTAATAACTTCGTATAGCATAC
ATTATACGAAGTTATGGCGCGCCTTACTTGTACATTAAGACATAAAAATTTTTTGCTTGAACGTAATGAC
TGTGCAGCACATGGGACATTTGTCAACTGCTTCCGCACACTGTTTACAAGTGACCAGATGTCCACAAGGA
ACAAAAACTATAGCAATATTTCTATCCATACAGATTTTGCAAAGCTTCTCCTCTTGTAGGCGCCTTAGGC
TAGCAGCGTAATCTGGAACATCGTATGGGTAAGCGTAATCTGGAACATCGTATGGGTAAGCGTAATCTGG
AACATCGTATGGGTAAGATCTTGAACCGGTGCGGTAGTTGATGGAGATCGGGATCGGGTCCTGGTAGTTC
CAGTGGTCGATCGTGACGGCGTACACCGTGATGGTATAGTCGACACCAGGTTTCAGGCTGCTGATGGTAG
CAGTGGACTTGCTGCCAGGCACGGTGAATTCCTGGACAGGGCTATTGCCACCAGTTTCACCGTAGGTGAT
GCGGTAGTAGCGAACCATGACCTTGTACTTGCCCCAGCTGATCTGGATGCTGGTTGGTGATGCTTCCTTG
ACTTCGAGCAATTGCGAACCTCCTCCTGATCCACCTCCAGAACCTCCACCAGAACCTCCACCGTACAGCT
CGTCCATGCCGAGAGTGATCCCGGCGGCGGTCACGAACTCCAGCAGGACCATGTGATCGCGCTTCTCGTT
GG
