>Addgene plasmid #79871 | pAAV-Ef1a-DIO_EGFP-GFE3 | addgene partial sequence | sequence record 153509 | WPRE-R 5'-CATAGCGTAAAAGGAGCAACA-3'
ATTTTGTAATCCAGAGGTTGATTATCGATAAGCTTGATATCGAATTCATAACTTCGTATAGCATACATTA
TACGAAGTTATTCTTTGCACCATTCTAAAGAATAACAGTGATAATTTCTGGGTTAAGGCAAATAACTTCG
TATAGGATACTTTATACGAAGTTATGCTAGGCATATGGGGGTGAGCAAGGGCGAGGAGCTGTTCACCGGG
GTGGTGCCCATCCTGGTCGAGCTGGACGGCGACGTAAACGGCCACAAGTTCAGCGTGTCCGGCGAGGGCG
AGGGCGATGCCACCTACGGCAAGCTGACCCTGAAGTTCATCTGCACCACCGGCAAGCTGCCCGTGCCCTG
GCCCACCCTCGTGACCACCCTGACCTACGGCGTGCAGTGCTTCAGCCGCTACCCCGACCACATGAAGCAG
CACGACTTCTTCAAGTCCGCCATGCCCGAAGGCTACGTCCAGGAGCGCACCATCTTCTTCAAGGACGACG
GCAACTACAAGACCCGCGCCGAGGTGAAGTTCGAGGGCGACACCCTGGTGAACCGCATCGAGCTGAAGGG
CATCGACTTCAAGGAGGACGGCAACATCCTGGGGCACAAGCTGGAGTACAACTACAACAGCCACAACGTC
TATATCATGGCCGACAAGCAGAAGAACGGCATCAAGGTGAACTTCAAGATCCGCCACAACATCGAGGACG
GCAGCGTGCAGCTCGCCGACCACTACCAGCAGAACACCCCCATCGGCGACGGCCCCGTGCTGCTGCC
